>Addgene plasmid #232510 | pBEL2809 | addgene full sequence | sequence record 464906 | Addgene NGS Result
CATTCAGAGAAGAAACCAATTGTCCATATTGCATCAGACATTGCCGTCACTGCGTCTTTTACTGGCTCTT
CTCGCTAACCAAACCGGTAACCCCGCTTATTAAAAGCATTCTGTAACAAAGCGGGACCAAAGCCATGACA
AAAACGCGTAACAAAAGTGTCTATAATCACGGCAGAAAAGTCCACATTGATTATTTGCACGGCGTCACAC
TTTGCTATGCCATAGCATTTTTATCCATAAGATTAGCGGATCCTACCTGACGCTTTTTATCGCAACTCTC
TACTGTTTCTCCATACCCGTTTTTTTGGGCTAGCCGAAGGGTGAATTATGCATCACCACCATCACCATCA
GCATCAACACGAAAATCTGTATTTTCAGGGGATGGCTCTTAACACACCACAAATTACGCCGACAAAAAAG
ATAACAGTGAGGGCAATCGGCGAGGAACTGCCGCGTGGTGATTACCAACGTTGCCCGCAATGTGACATGC
TGTTTAGCCTGCCCGAGATAAATTCTCATCAAAGTGCCTATTGTCCGCGCTGTCAGGCAAAAATTCGTGA
CGGGCGCGACTGGTCGCTAACGCGCCTGGCGGCAATGGCCTTCACCATGCTGTTGCTTATGCCGTTTGCC
TGGGGCGAACCGCTGTTGCATATCTGGCTGTGTGGCATTCGTATTGACGCCAACGTTATGCAAGGCATCT
GGCAAATGACCAAACAGGGCGATGCGATAACGGGGTCGATGGTCTTTTTCTCTGTTATTGGTGCCCCGCT
CATTCTGGTGACCTCCATAGCTTATTTATGGTTTGGTAACCGACTGGGAATGAATTTACGTCCGGTACTG
CTGATGCTTGAGCGACTTAAAGAGTGGGTAATGCTCGATATCTACCTGGTCGGCATTGGCGTTGCTTCTA
TAAAGGTACAGGATTATGCCCATATCCAGGCTGGTGTCGGCTTGTTCTCTTTTGTGGCGTTGGTGATTTT
AACGACGGTGACGTTGTCACATCTTAATGTCGAAGAACTGTGGGAGCGATTTTATCCGCAGCGCCCCGCT
TGACGAAGGGTGAATTATGACGCGTAGGGACGAGAAACTTCGTGTCTGCCTTGGGTGCCATTTTACCGGC
TATCCAGATCAGCGTGGTCGCTGCCCGCGTTGCCATATCCCGCTACGCCTGCGTCGCCGTCATAGTCTGC
AAAAATCTTGGGCGGCGCTGTTAGCGTCAATCGTTTTATTGTTACCTGCCAACCTGTTGCCTATTTCTAT
CATTTATCTGAACGGAGGACGGCAGGAAGATACAATTCTTTCCGGAATTATGTCGCTGGCAAGTAGCAAC
ATTGCGGTTGCAGGAATCGTGTTTATCGCCAGTATTCTGGTCCCGTTTACTAAAGTGATCGTCATGTTCA
CTTTACTGTTGAGCATTCATTTTAAATCTCAGCAAGGTTTACGCACACGCATTCTGTTACTGCGGATGGT
GACCTGGATTGGTCGCTGGTCGATGCTCGACCTGTTTGTCATATCTTTAACCATGTCGCTGATTAATCGC
GATCAGTGTCTCGCTTTTACTATGGGACCGGCTGCGTTTTATTTCGGCGCAGCGGTAATTTTGACTATTC
TTGCTGTGGAATGGCTGGACAGCCGCTTACTTTGGGATGCACATGAGTCAGGAAACGCCCGCTTCGACGA
CTGAAGCGCAGATTAAAAATAAACGCCGTATCTCACCTTTCTGGCTGCTGCCGTTCATCGCGCTAATGAT
TGCCAGTTGGCTGATTTGGGACAGTTATCAGGACCGGGGTAATACCGTCACCATCGACTTTATGTCGGCG
GATGGTATTGTTCCAGGCCGTACGCCTGTTCGTTATCAGGGCGTTGAAGTCGGAACAGTGCAGGATATCA
GCCTCAGCGACGATCTTCGTAAGATTGAAGTCAAGGTCAGCATCAAGTCCGATATGAAAGATGCGCTGCG
CGAAGAGACTCAGTTCTGGCTGGTGACGCCAAAAGCATCGTTGGCAGGTGTCTCCGGGCTGGACGCCCTC
GTCGGTGGGAACTATATCGGCATGATGCCGGGTAAAGGTAAAGAGCAGGATCACTTTGTCGCACTCGATA
CCCAACCGAAATATCGGCTGGACAATGGCGATCTGATGATCCACCTGCAAGCCCCCGATCTCGGTTCGCT
GAACAGCGGTTCATTGGTCTATTTCCGCAAGATCCCGGTGGGAAAAGTCTACGACTATGCCATCAATCCC
AACAAGCAAGGCGTGGTGATTGATGTCCTGATCGAGCGGCGTTTTACCGATCTGGTGAAAAAAGGTAGCC
GTTTCTGGAACGTTTCCGGCGTTGATGCCAACGTCAGTATCAGTGGCGCGAAGGTGAAACTGGAAAGCCT
GGCGGCACTGGTTAACGGTGCGATTGCCTTCGATTCACCAGAAGAGTCGAAACCTGCCGAGGCGGAAGAT
ACCTTTGGTCTGTATGAAGATCTGGCCCACAGCCAGCGTGGCGTAATAATAAAACTGGAACTGCCGAGTG
GGGCCGGATTAACCGCCGACTCGACGCCGTTAATGTATCAGGGGCTGGAAGTCGGACAGCTGACTAAACT
GGATTTAAATCCTGGTGGTAAAGTCACAGGGGAAATGACCGTTGATCCCAGCGTCGTTACCCTGCTTCGT
GAAAATACCCGCATCGAATTACGCAACCCGAAATTATCCCTTAGCGATGCTAATCTCAGCGCCCTGCTGA
CCGGCAAAACCTTCGAGCTGGTGCCCGGCGATGGCGAGCCACGCAAAGAGTTCGTTGTTGTGCCAGGCGA
AAAAGCACTGCTGCATGAACCTGATGTTCTGACGCTGACCCTGACCGCGCCGGAAAGTTACGGTATTGAT
GCGGGTCAGCCGCTCATTCTTCACGGCGTGCAGGTAGGCCAGGTTATCGATCGTAAACTCACCAGCAAAG
GCGTCACCTTTACCGTCGCCATCGAGCCTCAGCATCGCGAACTGGTAAAAGGCGATAGCAAATTTGTCGT
CAACAGCCGTGTCGATGTGAAGGTGGGGCTGGATGGCGTTGAGTTTCTCGGTGCCAGCGCCTCAGAATGG
ATCAATGGCGGGATACGTATTCTGCCGGGCGATAAAGGTGAGATGAAAGCCAGCTATCCACTGTATGCCA
ATTTGGAAAAAGCGCTGGAGAACAGCCTTAGCGATTTACCCACCACAACCGTGAGTTTGAGTGCAGAGAC
GCTGCCGGATGTGCAGGCAGGATCGGTAGTGCTGTACCGTAAATTTGAAGTTGGTGAAGTGATTACCGTG
CGTCCGCGAGCTAACGCGTTTGATATCGATCTGCATATTAAGCCGGAGTATCGCAACCTTCTGACCAGCA
ATAGCGTGTTCTGGGCAGAAGGCGGGGCGAAAGTTCAGCTGAATGGTAGTGGTCTGACCGTACAGGCATC
CCCGCTCTCCAGAGCATTAAAGGGAGCCATTAGCTTCGACAACCTCAGCGGTGCCAGCGCCAGTCAGCGT
AAAGGCGATAAGCGTATTCTGTATGCTTCCGAAACAGCGGCCCGTGCGGTTGGCGGGCAGATTACGCTTC
ACGCTTTCGATGCCGGAAAACTGGCGGTCGGGATGCCAATTCGCTATCTCGGTATTGATATCGGGCAAAT
CCAGACGCTGGATCTGATTACCGCACGCAATGAAGTACAGGCAAAGGCGGTACTTTACCCGGAATATGTC
CAGACCTTTGCTCGCGGTGGTACGCGCTTCTCAGTGGTCACACCGCAAATTTCGGCAGCTGGCGTTGAGC
ATCTTGATACTATCCTCCAGCCGTATATCAACGTCGAACCAGGCCGGGGCAATCCTCGCCGCGACTTTGA
ATTACAAGAGGCCACCATTACTGATTCGCGTTACCTGGATGGCTTAAGCATTATTGTTGAAGCGCCGGAA
GCCGGTTCGTTAGGCATCGGTACGCCTGTGCTGTTCCGTGGTCTGGAAGTCGGTACGGTTACAGGAATGA
CGCTGGGGACATTGTCAGATCGCGTGATGATTGCGATGCGCATCAGTAAACGCTATCAACACCTGGTGCG
TAACAATTCCGTCTTCTGGTTGGCATCGGGTTACAGTCTGGACTTTGGTCTGACGGGCGGCGTAGTGAAA
ACCGGCACCTTTAACCAGTTTATCCGTGGCGGCATCGCCTTCGCCACGCCTCCGGGTACGCCACTGGCAC
CGAAAGCCCAGGAAGGCAAACACTTCCTGTTGCAGGAAAGTGAACCGAAAGAGTGGCGTGAATGGGGAAC
TGCGCTTCCCAAATAAGGTACCAAATTCCAGAAAAGAGACGCTGAAAAGCGTCTTTTTTCGTTTTGGTCC
TGGTCTGAGGAATGGTTGTAAGCTTGGCTGTTTTGGCGGATGAGAGAAGATTTTCAGCCTGATACAGATT
AAATCAGAACGCAGAAGCGGTCTGATAAAACAGAATTTGCCTGGCGGCAGTAGCGCGGTGGTCCCACCTG
ACCCCATGCCGAACTCAGAAGTGAAACGCCGTAGCGCCGATGGTAGTGTGGGGTCTCCCCATGCGAGAGT
AGGGAACTGCCAGGCATCAAATAAAACGAAAGGCTCAGTCGAAAGACTGGGCCTTTCGTTTTATCTGTTG
TTTGTCGGTGAACGCTCTCCTGAGTAGGACAAATCCGCCGGGAGCGGATTTGAACGTTGCGAAGCAACGG
CCCGGAGGGTGGCGGGCAGGACGCCCGCCATAAACTGCCAGGCATCAAATTAAGCAGAAGGCCATCCTGA
CGGATGGCCTTTTTGCGTTTCTACAAACTCTTTTGTTTATTTTTCTAAATACATTCAAATATGTATCCGC
TCATGAGACAATAACCCTGATAAATGCTTCAATAATATTGAAAAAGGAAGAGTATGAGTATTCAACATTT
CCGTGTCGCCCTTATTCCCTTTTTTGCGGCATTTTGCCTTCCTGTTTTTGCTCACCCAGAAACGCTGGTG
AAAGTAAAAGATGCTGAAGATCAGTTGGGTGCACGAGTGGGTTACATCGAACTGGATCTCAACAGCGGTA
AGATCCTTGAGAGTTTTCGCCCCGAAGAACGTTTTCCAATGATGAGCACTTTTAAAGTTCTGCTATGTGG
CGCGGTATTATCCCGTGTTGACGCCGGGCAAGAGCAACTCGGTCGCCGCATACACTATTCTCAGAATGAC
TTGGTTGAGTACTCACCAGTCACAGAAAAGCATCTTACGGATGGCATGACAGTAAGAGAATTATGCAGTG
CTGCCATAACCATGAGTGATAACACTGCGGCCAACTTACTTCTGACAACGATCGGAGGACCGAAGGAGCT
AACCGCTTTTTTGCACAACATGGGGGATCATGTAACTCGCCTTGATCGTTGGGAACCGGAGCTGAATGAA
GCCATACCAAACGACGAGCGTGACACCACGATGCCTGCAGCAATGGCAACAACGTTGCGCAAACTATTAA
CTGGCGAACTACTTACTCTAGCTTCCCGGCAACAATTAATAGACTGGATGGAGGCGGATAAAGTTGCAGG
ACCACTTCTGCGCTCGGCCCTTCCGGCTGGCTGGTTTATTGCTGATAAATCTGGAGCCGGTGAGCGTGGG
TCTCGCGGTATCATTGCAGCACTGGGGCCAGATGGTAAGCCCTCCCGTATCGTAGTTATCTACACGACGG
GGAGTCAGGCAACTATGGATGAACGAAATAGACAGATCGCTGAGATAGGTGCCTCACTGATTAAGCATTG
GTAACTGTCAGACCAAGTTTACTCATATATACTTTAGATTGATT
[125 nt withheld, positions 5785-5909]
C
[141 nt withheld, positions 5911-6051]
CCTTTGACGTTGGAGTCCACGTTCTTT
[37 nt withheld, positions 6079-6115]
ACCCTATCTCGGGCTATTCTTTTGATTTATAAGGGATTTTGCCGATTTCGGCCTATTGGTTAAAAAATGA
GCTGATTTAACAAAAATTTAACGCGAATTTTAACAAAATATTAACGTTTACAATTTAAAAGGATCTAGGT
GAAGATCCTTTTTGATAATCTCATGACCAAAATCCCTTAACGTGAGTTTTCGTTCCACTGAGCGTCAGAC
CCCGTAGAAAAGATCAAAGGATCTTCTTGAGATCCTTTTTTTCTGCGCGTAATCTGCTGCTTGCAAACAA
AAAAACCACCGCTACCAGCGGTGGTTTGTTTGCCGGATCAAGAGCTACCAACTCTTTTTCCGAAGGTAAC
TGGCTCAGCAGAGCGCAGATACCAAATACTGTCCTTCTAGTGTAGCCGTAGTTAGGCCACCACTTCAAGA
ACTCTGTAGCACCGCCTACATACCTCGCTCTGCTAATCCTGTTACCAGTGGCTGCTGCCAGTGGCGATAA
GTCGTGTCTTACCGGGTTGGACTCAAGACGATAGTTACCGGATAAGGCGCAGCGGTCGGGCTGAACGGGG
GGTTCGTGCACACAGCCCAGCTTGGAGCGAACGACCTACACCGAACTGAGATACCTACAGCGTGAGCTAT
GAGAAAGCGCCACGCTTCCCGAAGGGAGAAAGGCGGACAGGTATCCGGTAAGCGGCAGGGTCGGAACAGG
AGAGCGCACGAGGGAGCTTCCAGGGGGAAACGCCTGGTATCTTTATAGTCCTGTCGGGTTTCGCCACCTC
TGACTTGAGCGTCGATTTTTGTGATGCTCGTCAGGGGGGCGGAGCCTATGGAAAAACGCCAGCAACGCGG
CCTTTTTACGGTTCCTGGCCTTTTGCTGGCCTTTTGCTCACATGTTCTTTCCTGCGTTATCCCCTGATTC
TGTGGATAACCGTATTACCGCCTTTGAGTGAGCTGATACCGCTCGCCGCAGCCGAACGACCGAGCGCAGC
GAGTCAGTGAGCGAGGAAGCGGAAGAGCGCCTGATGCGGTATTTTCTCCTTACGCATCTGTGCGGTATTT
CACACCGCATAGGGTCATGGCTGCGCCCCGACACCCGCCAACACCCGCTGACGCGCCCTGACGGGCTTGT
CTGCTCCCGGCATCCGCTTACAGACAAGCTGTGACCGTCTCCGGGAGCTGCATGTGTCAGAGGTTTTCAC
CGTCATCACCGAAACGCGCGAGGCAGAAGGAGATGGCGCCCAACAGTCCCCCGGCCACGGGGCCTGCCAC
CATACCCACGCCGAAACAAGCGCTCATGAGCCCGAAGTGGCGAGCCCGATCTTCCCCATCGGTGATGTCG
GCGATATAGGCGCCAGCAACCGCACCTGTGGCGCCGGTGATGCCGGCCACGATGCGTCCGGCGTAGAGGA
TCTGCTCATGTTTGACAGCTTATCATCGATGCATAATGTGCCTGTCAAATGGACGAAGCAGGGATTCTGC
AAACCCTATGCTACTCCGTCAAGCCGTCAATTGTCTGATTCGTTACCAATTATGACAACTTGACGGCTAC
ATCATTCACTTTTTCTTCACAACCGGCACGGAACTCGCTCGGGCTGGCCCCGGTGCATTTTTTAAATACC
CGCGAGAAATAGAGTTGATCGTCAAAACCAACATTGCGACCGACGGTGGCGATAGGCATCCGGGTGGTGC
TCAAAAGCAGCTTCGCCTGGCTGATACGTTGGTCCTCGCGCCAGCTTAAGACGCTAATCCCTAACTGCTG
GCGGAAAAGATGTGACAGACGCGACGGCGACAAGCAAACATGCTGTGCGACGCTGGCGATATCAAAATTG
CTGTCTGCCAGGTGATCGCTGATGTACTGACAAGCCTCGCGTACCCGATTATCCATCGGTGGATGGAGCG
ACTCGTTAATCGCTTCCATGCGCCGCAGTAACAATTGCTCAAGCAGATTTATCGCCAGCAGCTCCGAATA
GCGCCCTTCCCCTTGCCCGGCGTTAATGATTTGCCCAAACAGGTCGCTGAAATGCGGCTGGTGCGCTTCA
TCCGGGCGAAAGAACCCCGTATTGGCAAATATTGACGGCCAGTTAAGCCATTCATGCCAGTAGGCGCGCG
GACGAAAGTAAACCCACTGGTGATACCATTCGCGAGCCTCCGGATGACGACCGTAGTGATGAATCTCTCC
TGGCGGGAACAGCAAAATATCACCCGGTCGGCAAACAAATTCTCGTCCCTGATTTTTCACCACCCCCTGA
CCGCGAATGGTGAGATTGAGAATATAACCTTTCATTCCCAGCGGTCGGTCGATAAAAAAATCGAGATAAC
CGTTGGCCTCAATCGGCGTTAAACCCGCCACCAGATGGGCATTAAACGAGTATCCCGGCAGCAGGGGATC
ATTTTGCGCTTCAGCCATACTTTTCATACTCCCGC
Features (pLannotate 1.2.2; 16 found; start..end, strand, type, name):
     10..294     +  promoter       araBAD promoter: araBAD; promoter of the L-arabinose operon of E. coli; the araC regulatory gene is transcribed in the opposite direction (Guzman et al., 1995)
    382..1059    +  CDS            yebS (fragment): YEBS_ECOLI - Experimental evidence at protein level: Swiss-Prot protein existence level 1. Component of a transport pathway that contributes to membrane integrity. From Escherichia coli (strain K12).
   1070..1681    +  CDS            yebS (fragment): YEBS_ECOLI - Experimental evidence at protein level: Swiss-Prot protein existence level 1. Component of a transport pathway that contributes to membrane integrity. From Escherichia coli (strain K12).
   1653..4283    +  CDS            yebT: YEBT_ECOLI - Experimental evidence at protein level: Swiss-Prot protein existence level 1. Component of a transport pathway that contributes to membrane integrity (PubMed:27795327). May directly span the intermembrane space, facilitating the transport of substrates across the periplasm (Probable). From Escherichia coli (strain K12).
   4449..4564    +  ncRNA          5S rRNA: Accession: RF00001 - 5S ribosomal RNA
   4568..4654    +  terminator     rrnB T1 terminator: Escherichia coli rrnB; transcription terminator T1 from the E. coli rrnB gene
   4746..4773    +  terminator     rrnB T2 terminator: transcription terminator T2 from the E. coli rrnB gene
   4792..4883    +  promoter       AmpR promoter: bla
   4884..5744    +  CDS            AmpR: β-lactamase; bla; confers resistance to ampicillin, carbenicillin, and related antibiotics
   5786..6166    +  rep_origin     M13 ori (sequence partly withheld): M13 bacteriophage origin of replication; arrow indicates direction of (+) strand synthesis
   6352..6939    +  rep_origin     ori: high-copy-number ColE1/pMB1/pBR322/pUC origin of replication
   7125..7176    -  misc_feature   bom (fragment): basis of mobility region from pBR322
   7292..7331    -  CDS            rop (fragment): Rop protein, which maintains plasmids at low copy number; rop
   7332..7517    -  CDS            TcR (fragment): tetracycline efflux protein; tet; confers resistance to tetracycline
   7527..7545    +  promoter       tet promoter (fragment): E. coli promoter for tetracycline efflux protein gene
   7635..8513    -  CDS            araC: L-arabinose regulatory protein; araC
