[The description below was written by a language model from this plasmid's Addgene catalogue record and pLannotate feature annotations shown in this document.]
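Description:
pBEL2809 is a bacterial expression plasmid built on a pBAD backbone for arabinose-inducible co-production of an engineered E. coli LetA (YebS) together with its partner LetB (YebT), two components of a transport pathway that contributes to membrane integrity. Transcription is driven by the araBAD promoter, with the divergently encoded araC regulator supplying arabinose-dependent control, and is terminated by the rrnB T1 and T2 terminators downstream of the insert. The plasmid replicates from a high-copy ColE1/pMB1-type origin, is selected with ampicillin through the bla β-lactamase gene, and also carries an M13 phage origin. Short remnants of bom, rop, the tetracycline resistance gene and its promoter are annotated as fragments left over from the pBR322 lineage and are not expected to be functional.

The insert encodes LetA in two pieces, which the feature table reflects as two separate yebS fragments separated by a short gap: an N-terminal half (residues 1–223) carrying a 6xHis/2xQH tag followed by a TEV protease cleavage site, and a C-terminal half (residues 224–427). Native cysteines are replaced (C124S, C266S, C343S) to give a "Cys-light" background, into which two cysteines, L94C and I383C, are introduced, one in each half. The letB reading frame follows and slightly overlaps the end of the second letA segment. The record gives the purpose only as expression of this cysteine-pair variant with LetB. A design of this kind would suit site-specific disulfide crosslinking or thiol labelling, but that use is not stated. The histidine tag allows affinity purification of the complex, and the TEV site allows tag removal.
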