Addgene plasmid #232510: pBEL2809
Purpose: Expression plasmid of Cys-light LetA(L94C,I383C) with LetB
Depositing lab: Gira Bhabha & Damian Ekiert. Depositing organization: Johns Hopkins University and School of Medicine. Publication: LetA defines a structurally distinct transporter family. Santarossa CC, Li Y, Yousef S, Hasdemir HS, Rodriguez CC, Haase MAB, Baek M, Coudray N, Pavek JG, Focke KN, Silverberg AL, Bautista C, Yeh JT, Marty MT, Baker D, Tajkhorshid E, Ekiert DC, Bhabha G. Nature. 2026 Jan 21. doi: 10.1038/s41586-025-09990-0. PubMed 41565823.
Backbone
  Vector backbone: pBAD
  Vector type: Bacterial Expression
Growth in bacteria
  Bacterial resistance: Ampicillin, 100 μg/mL
  Growth temperature: 37°C
  Growth strain: DH5alpha
  Copy number: High Copy
Gene/Insert
  Gene/Insert name: YebST (alt name: LetAB)
  Species: E. coli
  Mutation: [6xHis2xQH-TEV-LetA1(1-223,L94C,C124S)]-[LetA2(224-427,C266S,C343S,I383C)]
  Entrez Gene: letA (a.k.a. b1833, ECK1832, yebS); letB (a.k.a. b1834, ECK1833, yebT)
  Promoter: araBAD
  Tag / fusion protein: 6xHis2xQH-TEV (N terminal on insert)
  Cloning method: Gibson Cloning
Terms and licenses: Academic/Nonprofit Terms; Industry Terms: Not Available to Industry
Depositor comments: Please visit https://doi.org/10.1101/2025.03.21.644421 for bioRxiv preprint.
How to cite: pBEL2809 was a gift from Gira Bhabha & Damian Ekiert (Addgene plasmid # 232510 ; http://n2t.net/addgene:232510 ; RRID:Addgene_232510)
